Addgene plasmid #104714: pUG-57
Purpose: Cloning Module
Depositing lab: Marco Trujillo. Depositing organization: Leibniz Institute of Plant Biochemistry (IPB). Publication: UbiGate: a synthetic biology toolbox to analyse ubiquitination. Kowarschik K, Hoehenwarter W, Marillonnet S, Trujillo M. New Phytol. 2018 Mar;217(4):1749-1763. doi: 10.1111/nph.14900. Epub 2017 Nov 30. PubMed 29194629.
Backbone
  Vector backbone: pICH41308
  Backbone manufacturer: self-made
  Backbone size w/o insert (bp): 2251
  Vector type: Synthetic Biology
Growth in bacteria
  Bacterial resistance: Spectinomycin, 50 μg/mL
  Growth temperature: 37°C
  Growth strain: DH5alpha
  Copy number: High Copy
Gene/Insert
  Gene/Insert name: Ub10 (alt name: AT4G05320)
  Species: A. thaliana (mustard weed)
  Insert size (bp): 236
  Entrez Gene: UBQ10 (a.k.a. AT4G05320, C17L7.240, C17L7_240, UBI10, polyubiquitin 10, ubiquitin 10)
  Cloning method: Restriction Enzyme; 5′ cloning site BpiI (destroyed during cloning); 3′ cloning site BpiI (destroyed during cloning)
  Sequencing primers: 5′ moclof, agcgaggaagcggaagagcg; 3′ moclor, gccacctgacgtctaagaaacc
Terms and licenses: Academic/Nonprofit Terms; Industry Terms: Not Available to Industry
Depositor comments: release insert with BsaI and clone to Level 1 cloning vector
How to cite: pUG-57 was a gift from Marco Trujillo (Addgene plasmid # 104714 ; http://n2t.net/addgene:104714 ; RRID:Addgene_104714)
