[The description below was written by a language model from this plasmid's Addgene catalogue record and pLannotate feature annotations shown in this document.]
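Description:
pUG-57 is a small Golden Gate/MoClo-style cloning module from the UbiGate toolbox, a synthetic biology parts collection built for analysing ubiquitination. It is based on the pICH41308 backbone, a level 0 type acceptor of about 2.25 kb, and is maintained in E. coli as a high-copy plasmid through a ColE1/pUC-type origin. Selection is with spectinomycin, conferred by an aadA adenylyltransferase gene. The annotation places an AmpR (bla) promoter upstream of aadA, along with short integrase and gentamicin acetyltransferase fragments. These fragments, and the brief lacI and RSF ori matches near the insert, look like remnants of the backbone's construction rather than functional elements.

The payload is a 236 bp insert derived from Arabidopsis thaliana UBQ10 (AT4G05320, polyubiquitin 10). The feature tables identify a 228 nt ubiquitin coding sequence within it, which corresponds to a single ubiquitin unit rather than the full polyubiquitin repeat. The best database match is to oat ubiquitin, consistent with the protein's very high conservation. No promoter, terminator or tag is annotated around the coding sequence, so the plasmid is a storage and donor module rather than an expression construct. The fragment was inserted via BpiI sites that were destroyed during cloning. According to the depositor, it is released with BsaI for assembly into a level 1 vector, where it would be combined with other modules into a transcription unit. The record does not state the fusion overhangs or the position the module occupies in such assemblies. The depositor and repository-sequenced records (2,479 and 2,481 nt) show the same features in a different circular orientation.
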