Features (pLannotate 1.2.2; 7 found; start..end, strand, type, name):
    110..214     +  promoter       AmpR promoter: bla
    205..285     -  CDS            int (fragment): INT2_ECOLX - Protein inferred from homology: Swiss-Prot protein existence level 3. Putative integrase believed to be involved in the insertion of antibiotic resistance genes into plasmids and transposons. From Escherichia coli.
    371..427     +  CDS            GmR (fragment): gentamycin acetyltransferase; aacC1; confers resistance to gentamycin
    434..1222    +  CDS            aadA: S3AD_ECOLX - Experimental evidence at protein level: Swiss-Prot protein existence level 1. Mediates bacterial resistance to the antibiotics streptomycin and spectinomycin. From Escherichia coli.
   1396..1984    +  rep_origin     ori: high-copy-number ColE1/pMB1/pBR322/pUC origin of replication
   2167..2216    +  CDS            lacI (fragment): lac repressor; lacI; The lac repressor binds to the lac operator to inhibit transcription in E. coli. This inhibition can be relieved by adding lactose or isopropyl-β-D-thiogalactopyranoside (IPTG).
   2233..2460    +  CDS            UBIQ_AVESA: Experimental evidence at protein level: Swiss-Prot protein existence level 1. Ubiquitin exists either covalently attached to another protein, or free (unanchored). When covalently bound, it is conjugated to target proteins via an isopeptide bond either as a monomer (monoubiquitin), a polymer linked via different Lys residues of the ubiquitin (polyubiquitin chains) or a linear polymer linked via the initiator Met of the ubiquitin (linear polyubiquitin chains). Polyubiquitin chains, when attached to a target protein, have different functions depending on the Lys residue of the ubiquitin that is
>Addgene plasmid #104714 | pUG-57 | depositor full sequence | sequence record 198543 | Full Sequence
GTGGCTCTTCAGTGGACGAAAGGGCCTCGTGATACGCCTATTTTTATAGGTTAATGTCATGATAATAATG
GTTTCTTAGACGTCAGGTGGCACTTTTCGGGGAAATGTGCGCGGAACCCCTATTTGTTTATTTTTCTAAA
TACATTCAAATATGTATCCGCTCATGAGACAATAACCCTGATAAATGCTTCAATAATATTGAAAAAGGAA
GAGTATGCGCTCACGCAACTGGTCCAGAACCTTGACCGAACGCAGCGGTGGTAACGGCGCAGTGGCGGTT
TTCATGGCTTGTTATGACTGTTTTTTTGGGGTACAGTCTATGCCTCGGGCATCCAAGCAGCAAGCGCGTT
ACGCCGTGGGTCGATGTTTGATGTTATGGAGCAGCAACGATGTTACGCAGCAGGGCAGTCGCCCTAAAAC
AAAGTTAAACATCATGAGGGAAGCGGTGATCGCCGAAGTATCGACTCAACTATCAGAGGTAGTTGGCGTC
ATCGAGCGCCATCTCGAACCGACGTTGCTGGCCGTACATTTGTACGGCTCCGCAGTGGATGGCGGCCTGA
AGCCACACAGCGATATTGATTTGCTGGTTACGGTGACCGTAAGGCTTGATGAAACAACGCGGCGAGCTTT
GATCAACGACCTTTTGGAAACTTCGGCTTCCCCTGGAGAGAGCGAGATTCTCCGCGCTGTAGAAGTCACC
ATTGTTGTGCACGACGACATCATTCCGTGGCGTTATCCAGCTAAGCGCGAACTGCAATTTGGAGAATGGC
AGCGCAATGACATTCTTGCAGGTATCTTCGAGCCAGCCACGATCGACATTGATCTGGCTATCTTGCTGAC
AAAAGCAAGAGAACATAGCGTTGCCTTGGTAGGTCCAGCGGCGGAGGAACTCTTTGATCCGGTTCCTGAA
CAGGATCTATTTGAGGCGCTAAATGAAACCTTAACGCTATGGAACTCGCCGCCCGACTGGGCTGGCGATG
AGCGAAATGTAGTGCTTACGTTGTCCCGCATTTGGTACAGCGCAGTAACCGGCAAAATCGCGCCGAAGGA
TGTCGCTGCCGACTGGGCAATGGAGCGCCTGCCGGCCCAGTATCAGCCCGTCATACTTGAAGCTAGACAG
GCTTATCTTGGACAAGAAGAAGATCGCTTGGCCTCGCGCGCAGATCAGTTGGAAGAATTTGTCCATTACG
TAAAAGGCGAGATCACCAAGGTAGTCGGCAAATAACTGTCAGACCAAGTTTACTCATATATACTTTAGAT
TGATTTAAAACTTCATTTTTAATTTAAAAGGATCTAGGTGAAGATCCTTTTTGATAATCTCATGACCAAA
ATCCCTTAACGTGAGTTTTCGTTCCACTGAGCGTCAGACCCCGTAGAAAAGATCAAAGGATCTTCTTGAG
ATCCTTTTTTTCTGCGCGTAATCTGCTGCTTGCAAACAAAAAAACCACCGCTACCAGCGGTGGTTTGTTT
GCCGGATCAAGAGCTACCAACTCTTTTTCCGAAGGTAACTGGCTTCAGCAGAGCGCAGATACCAAATACT
GTCCTTCTAGTGTAGCCGTAGTTAGGCCACCACTTCAAGAACTCTGTAGCACCGCCTACATACCTCGCTC
TGCTAATCCTGTTACCAGTGGCTGCTGCCAGTGGCGATAAGTCGTGTCTTACCGGGTTGGACTCAAGACG
ATAGTTACCGGATAAGGCGCAGCGGTCGGGCTGAACGGGGGGTTCGTGCACACAGCCCAGCTTGGAGCGA
ACGACCTACACCGAACTGAGATACCTACAGCGTGAGCTATGAGAAAGCGCCACGCTTCCCGAAGGGAGAA
AGGCGGACAGGTATCCGGTAAGCGGCAGGGTCGGAACAGGAGAGCGCACGAGGGAGCTTCCAGGGGGAAA
CGCCTGGTATCTTTATAGTCCTGTCGGGTTTCGCCACCTCTGACTTGAGCGTCGATTTTTGTGATGCTCG
TCAGGGGGGCGGAGCCTATGGAAAAACGCCAGCAACGCGGCCTTTTTACGGTTCCTGGCCTTTTGCTGGC
CTTTTGCTCACATGTTCTTTCCTGCGTTATCCCCTGATTCTGTGGATAACCGTATTACCGCCTTTGAGTG
AGCTGATACCGCTCGCCGCAGCCGAACGACCGAGCGCAGCGAGTCAGTGAGCGAGGAAGCGGAAGAGCGC
CCAATACGCAAACCGCCTCTCCCCGCGCGTTGGCCGATTCATTAATCACTCTGTGGTCTCAAATGCAGAT
CTTTGTTAAGACTCTCACCGGAAAGACAATCACCCTGGAGGTGGAAAGCTCCGACACCATCGACAACGTT
AAGGCCAAGATCCAGGATAAGGAGGGCATTCCTCCGGATCAGCAGAGGCTTATTTTCGCCGGCAAGCAGC
TAGAGGATGGCCGTACGTTGGCTGATTACAATATCCAGAAGGAATCCACCCTCCACTTGGTCCTCAGGCT
CCGTGGTGGTTAAGCTTTGAGACCACGAA
