Features (pLannotate 1.2.2; 8 found; start..end, strand, type, name):
      1..39      +  rep_origin     RSF ori (fragment): Plasmids containing the RSF 1030 origin of replication can be propagated in E. coli cells that contain additional plasmids with compatible origins.
     41..90      +  CDS            lacI (fragment): lac repressor; lacI; The lac repressor binds to the lac operator to inhibit transcription in E. coli. This inhibition can be relieved by adding lactose or isopropyl-β-D-thiogalactopyranoside (IPTG).
    107..334     +  CDS            UBIQ_AVESA: Experimental evidence at protein level: Swiss-Prot protein existence level 1. Ubiquitin exists either covalently attached to another protein, or free (unanchored). When covalently bound, it is conjugated to target proteins via an isopeptide bond either as a monomer (monoubiquitin), a polymer linked via different Lys residues of the ubiquitin (polyubiquitin chains) or a linear polymer linked via the initiator Met of the ubiquitin (linear polyubiquitin chains). Polyubiquitin chains, when attached to a target protein, have different functions depending on the Lys residue of the ubiquitin that is
    463..567     +  promoter       AmpR promoter: bla
    558..638     -  CDS            int (fragment): INT2_ECOLX - Protein inferred from homology: Swiss-Prot protein existence level 3. Putative integrase believed to be involved in the insertion of antibiotic resistance genes into plasmids and transposons. From Escherichia coli.
    726..782     +  CDS            GmR (fragment): gentamycin acetyltransferase; aacC1; confers resistance to gentamycin
    789..1577    +  CDS            aadA: S3AD_ECOLX - Experimental evidence at protein level: Swiss-Prot protein existence level 1. Mediates bacterial resistance to the antibiotics streptomycin and spectinomycin. From Escherichia coli.
   1751..2339    +  rep_origin     ori: high-copy-number ColE1/pMB1/pBR322/pUC origin of replication
>Addgene plasmid #104714 | pUG-57 | addgene full sequence | sequence record 206721 | Addgene NGS Result
CGACCGAGCGCAGCGAGTCAGTGAGCGAGGAAGCGGAAGAGCGCCCAATACGCAAACCGCCTCTCCCCGC
GCGTTGGCCGATTCATTAATCACTCTGTGGTCTCAAATGCAGATCTTTGTTAAGACTCTCACCGGAAAGA
CAATCACCCTAGAGGTGGAAAGCTCCGACACCATCGACAACGTTAAGGCCAAGATCCAGGATAAGGAGGG
CATTCCTCCGGATCAGCAGAGGCTTATTTTCGCCGGCAAGCAGCTAGAGGATGGCCGTACGTTGGCTGAT
TACAATATCCAGAAGGAATCCACCCTCCACTTGGTCCTCAGGCTCCGTGGTGGTTAAGCTTTGAGACCAC
GAAGTGGCTCTTCAGTGGACGAAAGGGCCTCGTGATACGCCTATTTTTATAGGTTAATGTCATGATAATA
ATGGTTTCTTAGACGTCAGGTGGCACTTTTCGGGGAAATGTGCGCGGAACCCCTATTTGTTTATTTTTCT
AAATACATTCAAATATGTATCCGCTCATGAGACAATAACCCTGATAAATGCTTCAATAATATTGAAAAAG
GAAGAGTATGCGCTCACGCAACTGGTCCAGAACCTTGACCGAACGCAGCGGTGGTAACGGCGCAGTGGCG
GTTTTCATGGCTTGTTATGACTGTTTTTTTTTGGGGTACAGTCTATGCCTCGGGCATCCAAGCAGCAAGC
GCGTTACGCCGTGGGTCGATGTTTGATGTTATGGAGCAGCAACGATGTTACGCAGCAGGGCAGTCGCCCT
AAAACAAAGTTAAACATCATGAGGGAAGCGGTGATCGCCGAAGTATCGACTCAACTATCAGAGGTAGTTG
GCGTCATCGAGCGCCATCTCGAACCGACGTTGCTGGCCGTACATTTGTACGGCTCCGCAGTGGATGGCGG
CCTGAAGCCACACAGCGATATTGATTTGCTGGTTACGGTGACCGTAAGGCTTGATGAAACAACGCGGCGA
GCTTTGATCAACGACCTTTTGGAAACTTCGGCTTCCCCTGGAGAGAGCGAGATTCTCCGCGCTGTAGAAG
TCACCATTGTTGTGCACGACGACATCATTCCGTGGCGTTATCCAGCTAAGCGCGAACTGCAATTTGGAGA
ATGGCAGCGCAATGACATTCTTGCAGGTATCTTCGAGCCAGCCACGATCGACATTGATCTGGCTATCTTG
CTGACAAAAGCAAGAGAACATAGCGTTGCCTTGGTAGGTCCAGCGGCGGAGGAACTCTTTGATCCGGTTC
CTGAACAGGATCTATTTGAGGCGCTAAATGAAACCTTAACGCTATGGAACTCGCCGCCCGACTGGGCTGG
CGATGAGCGAAATGTAGTGCTTACGTTGTCCCGCATTTGGTACAGCGCAGTAACCGGCAAAATCGCGCCG
AAGGATGTCGCTGCCGACTGGGCAATGGAGCGCCTGCCGGCCCAGTATCAGCCCGTCATACTTGAAGCTA
GACAGGCTTATCTTGGACAAGAAGAAGATCGCTTGGCCTCGCGCGCAGATCAGTTGGAAGAATTTGTCCA
TTACGTAAAAGGCGAGATCACCAAGGTAGTCGGCAAATAACTGTCAGACCAAGTTTACTCATATATACTT
TAGATTGATTTAAAACTTCATTTTTAATTTAAAAGGATCTAGGTGAAGATCCTTTTTGATAATCTCATGA
CCAAAATCCCTTAACGTGAGTTTTCGTTCCACTGAGCGTCAGACCCCGTAGAAAAGATCAAAGGATCTTC
TTGAGATCCTTTTTTTCTGCGCGTAATCTGCTGCTTGCAAACAAAAAAACCACCGCTACCAGCGGTGGTT
TGTTTGCCGGATCAAGAGCTACCAACTCTTTTTCCGAAGGTAACTGGCTTCAGCAGAGCGCAGATACCAA
ATACTGTTCTTCTAGTGTAGCCGTAGTTAGGCCACCACTTCAAGAACTCTGTAGCACCGCCTACATACCT
CGCTCTGCTAATCCTGTTACCAGTGGCTGCTGCCAGTGGCGATAAGTCGTGTCTTACCGGGTTGGACTCA
AGACGATAGTTACCGGATAAGGCGCAGCGGTCGGGCTGAACGGGGGGTTCGTGCACACAGCCCAGCTTGG
AGCGAACGACCTACACCGAACTGAGATACCTACAGCGTGAGCTATGAGAAAGCGCCACGCTTCCCGAAGG
GAGAAAGGCGGACAGGTATCCGGTAAGCGGCAGGGTCGGAACAGGAGAGCGCACGAGGGAGCTTCCAGGG
GGAAACGCCTGGTATCTTTATAGTCCTGTCGGGTTTCGCCACCTCTGACTTGAGCGTCGATTTTTGTGAT
GCTCGTCAGGGGGGCGGAGCCTATGGAAAAACGCCAGCAACGCGGCCTTTTTACGGTTCCTGGCCTTTTG
CTGGCCTTTTGCTCACATGTTCTTTCCTGCGTTATCCCCTGATTCTGTGGATAACCGTATTACCGCCTTT
GAGTGAGCTGATACCGCTCGCCGCAGCCGAA
